>Addgene plasmid #90963 | pWS176 | addgene full sequence | sequence record 342430 | Addgene NGS Result
TCTGTGGATAACCGTGCGGCCGCCCCTGAATTCGCATCTAGACTGAACTGGCCGATAATTGCAGACGAAC
GGTGAGTAAGGAAAGAGTGAGGAACTATCGCATACCTGCATTTAAAGATGCCGATTTGGGCGCGAATCCT
TTATTTTGGCTTCACCCTCATACTATTATCAGGGCCAGAAAAAGGAAGTGTTTCCCTCCTTCTTGAATTG
ATGTTACCCTCATAAAGCACGTGGCCTCTTATCGAGAAAGAAATTACCGTCGCTCGTGATTTGTTTGCAA
AAAGAACAAAACTGAAAAAACCCAGACACGCTCGACTTCCTGTCATCCTATTGATTGCAGCTTCCAATTT
CGTCACACAACAAGGTCCTAGCGACGGCTCACAGGTTTTGTAACAAGCAATCGAAGGTTCTGGAATGGCG
GGAAAGGGTTTAGTACCACATGCTATGATGCCCACTGTGATCTCCAGAGCAAAGTTCGTTCGATCGTACT
GTTACTCTCTCTCTTTCAAACAGAATTGTCCGAATCGTGTGACAACAACAGCCTGTTCTCACACACTCTT
TTCTTCTAACCAAGGGGGTGGTTTAGTTTAGTAGAACCTCGTGAAACTTACATTTACATATATATAAACT
TGCATAAATTGGTCAATGCAAGAAATACATATTTGGTCTTTTCTAATTCGTAGTTTTTCAAGTTCTTAGA
TGCTTTCTTTTTCTCTTTTTTACAGATCATCAAGGAAGTAATTATCTACTTTTTACAACAAATATAAAAC
AAGATCTATGGACAAGAAGTATTCTATCGGACTGGATATCGGGACTAATAGCGTCGGGTGGGCCGTGATC
ACTGACGAGTACAAGGTGCCCTCTAAGAAGTTCAAGGTGCTCGGGAACACCGACCGGCATTCCATCAAGA
AAAATCTGATCGGAGCTCTCCTCTTTGATTCAGGGGAAACCGCTGAAGCAACCCGCCTCAAGCGGACTGC
TAGACGGCGGTACACCAGGAGGAAGAACCGGATTTGTTACCTTCAAGAGATATTCTCCAACGAAATGGCA
AAGGTCGACGACAGCTTCTTCCATAGGCTGGAAGAATCATTCCTCGTGGAAGAGGATAAGAAGCATGAAC
GGCATCCCATCTTCGGTAATATCGTCGACGAGGTGGCCTATCACGAGAAATACCCAACCATCTACCATCT
TCGCAAAAAGCTGGTGGACTCAACCGACAAGGCAGACCTCCGGCTTATCTACCTGGCCCTGGCCCACATG
ATCAAGTTCAGAGGCCACTTCCTGATCGAGGGCGACCTCAATCCTGACAATAGCGATGTGGATAAACTGT
TCATCCAGCTGGTGCAGACTTACAACCAGCTCTTTGAAGAGAACCCCATCAATGCAAGCGGAGTCGATGC
CAAGGCCATTCTGTCAGCCCGGCTGTCAAAGAGCCGCAGACTTGAGAATCTTATCGCTCAGCTGCCGGGT
GAAAAGAAAAATGGACTGTTCGGGAACCTGATTGCTCTTTCACTTGGGCTGACTCCCAATTTCAAGTCTA
ATTTCGACCTGGCAGAGGATGCCAAGCTGCAACTGTCCAAGGACACCTATGATGACGATCTCGACAACCT
CCTGGCCCAGATCGGTGACCAATACGCCGACCTTTTCCTTGCTGCTAAGAATCTTTCTGACGCCATCCTG
CTGTCTGACATTCTCCGCGTGAACACTGAAATCACCAAGGCCCCTCTTTCAGCTTCAATGATTAAGCGGT
ATGATGAGCACCACCAGGACCTGACCCTGCTTAAGGCACTCGTCCGGCAGCAGCTTCCGGAGAAGTACAA
GGAAATCTTCTTTGACCAGTCAAAGAATGGATACGCCGGCTACATCGACGGAGGTGCCTCCCAAGAGGAA
TTTTATAAGTTTATCAAACCTATCCTTGAGAAGATGGACGGCACCGAAGAGCTCCTCGTGAAACTGAATC
GGGAGGATCTGCTGCGGAAGCAGCGCACTTTCGACAATGGGAGCATTCCCCACCAGATCCATCTTGGGGA
GCTTCACGCCATCCTTCGGCGCCAAGAGGACTTCTACCCCTTTCTTAAGGACAACAGGGAGAAGATTGAG
AAAATTCTCACTTTCCGCATCCCCTACTACGTGGGACCCCTCGCCAGAGGAAATAGCCGGTTTGCTTGGA
TGACCAGAAAGTCAGAAGAAACTATCACTCCCTGGAACTTCGAAGAGGTGGTGGACAAGGGAGCCAGCGC
TCAGTCATTCATCGAACGGATGACTAACTTCGATAAGAACCTCCCCAATGAGAAGGTCCTGCCGAAACAT
TCCCTGCTCTACGAGTACTTTACCGTGTACAACGAGCTGACCAAGGTGAAATATGTCACCGAAGGGATGA
GGAAGCCCGCATTCCTGTCAGGCGAACAAAAGAAGGCAATTGTGGACCTTCTGTTCAAGACCAATAGAAA
GGTGACCGTGAAGCAGCTGAAGGAGGACTATTTCAAGAAAATTGAATGCTTCGACTCTGTGGAGATTAGC
GGGGTCGAAGATCGGTTCAACGCAAGCCTGGGTACTTACCATGATCTGCTTAAGATCATCAAGGACAAGG
ATTTTCTGGACAATGAGGAGAACGAGGACATCCTTGAGGACATTGTCCTGACTCTCACTCTGTTCGAGGA
CCGGGAAATGATCGAGGAGAGGCTTAAGACCTACGCCCATCTGTTCGACGATAAAGTGATGAAGCAACTT
AAACGGAGAAGATATACCGGATGGGGACGCCTTAGCCGCAAACTCATCAACGGAATCCGGGACAAACAGA
GCGGAAAGACCATTCTTGATTTCCTTAAGAGCGACGGATTCGCTAATCGCAACTTCATGCAACTTATCCA
TGATGATTCCCTGACCTTTAAGGAGGACATCCAGAAGGCCCAAGTGTCTGGACAAGGTGACTCACTGCAC
GAGCATATCGCAAATCTGGCTGGTTCACCCGCTATTAAGAAGGGTATTCTCCAGACCGTGAAAGTCGTGG
ACGAGCTGGTCAAGGTGATGGGTCGCCATAAACCAGAGAACATTGTCATCGAGATGGCCAGGGAAAACCA
GACTACCCAGAAGGGACAGAAGAACAGCAGGGAGCGGATGAAAAGAATTGAGGAAGGGATTAAGGAGCTC
GGGTCACAGATCCTTAAAGAGCACCCGGTGGAAAACACCCAGCTTCAGAATGAGAAGCTCTATCTGTACT
ACCTTCAAAATGGACGCGATATGTATGTGGACCAAGAGCTTGATATCAACAGGCTCTCAGACTACGACGT
GGACCATATCGTCCCTCAGAGCTTCCTCAAAGACGACTCAATTGACAATAAGGTGCTGACTCGCTCAGAC
AAGAACCGGGGAAAGTCAGATAACGTGCCCTCAGAGGAAGTCGTGAAAAAGATGAAGAACTATTGGCGCC
AGCTTCTGAACGCAAAGCTGATCACTCAGCGGAAGTTCGACAATCTCACTAAGGCTGAGAGGGGCGGACT
GAGCGAACTGGACAAAGCAGGATTCATTAAACGGCAACTTGTGGAGACTCGGCAGATTACTAAACATGTC
GCCCAAATCCTTGACTCACGCATGAATACCAAGTACGACGAAAACGACAAACTTATCCGCGAGGTGAAGG
TGATTACCCTGAAGTCCAAGCTGGTCAGCGATTTCAGAAAGGACTTTCAATTCTACAAAGTGCGGGAGAT
CAATAACTATCATCATGCTCATGACGCATATCTGAATGCCGTGGTGGGAACCGCCCTGATCAAGAAGTAC
CCAAAGCTGGAAAGCGAGTTCGTGTACGGAGACTACAAGGTCTACGACGTGCGCAAGATGATTGCCAAAT
CTGAGCAGGAGATCGGAAAGGCCACCGCAAAGTACTTCTTCTACAGCAACATCATGAATTTCTTCAAGAC
CGAAATCACCCTTGCAAACGGTGAGATCCGGAAGAGGCCGCTCATCGAGACTAATGGGGAGACTGGCGAA
ATCGTGTGGGACAAGGGCAGAGATTTCGCTACCGTGCGCAAAGTGCTTTCTATGCCTCAAGTGAACATCG
TGAAGAAAACCGAGGTGCAAACCGGAGGCTTTTCTAAGGAATCAATCCTCCCCAAGCGCAACTCCGACAA
GCTCATTGCAAGGAAGAAGGATTGGGACCCTAAGAAGTACGGCGGATTCGATTCACCAACTGTGGCTTAT
TCTGTCCTGGTCGTGGCTAAGGTGGAAAAAGGAAAGTCTAAGAAGCTCAAGAGCGTGAAGGAACTGCTGG
GTATCACCATTATGGAGCGCAGCTCCTTCGAGAAGAACCCAATTGACTTTCTCGAAGCCAAAGGTTACAA
GGAAGTCAAGAAGGACCTTATCATCAAGCTCCCAAAGTATAGCCTGTTCGAACTGGAGAATGGGCGGAAG
CGGATGCTCGCCTCCGCTGGCGAACTTCAGAAGGGTAATGAGCTGGCTCTCCCCTCCAAGTACGTGAATT
TCCTCTACCTTGCAAGCCATTACGAGAAGCTGAAGGGGAGCCCCGAGGACAACGAGCAAAAGCAACTGTT
TGTGGAGCAGCATAAGCATTATCTGGACGAGATCATTGAGCAGATTTCCGAGTTTTCTAAACGCGTCATT
CTCGCTGATGCCAACCTCGATAAAGTCCTTAGCGCATACAATAAGCACAGAGACAAACCAATTCGGGAGC
AGGCTGAGAATATCATCCACCTGTTCACCCTCACCAATCTTGGTGCCCCTGCCGCATTCAAGTACTTCGA
CACCACCATCGACCGGAAACGCTATACCTCCACCAAAGAAGTGCTGGACGCCACCCTCATCCACCAGAGC
ATCACCGGACTTTACGAAACTCGGATTGACCTCTCACAGCTCGGAGGGGATGAGGGAGCTGATCCAAAAA
AGAAGAGAAAGGTAGATCCAAAAAAGAAGAGAAAGGTATAAGGATCCTAACTCGAGATTGAATTGAATTG
AAATCGATAGATCAATTTTTTTCTTTTCTCTTTCCCCATCCTTTACGCTAAAATAATAGTTTATTTTATT
TTTTGAATATTTTTTATTTATATACGTATATATAGACTATTATTTATCTTTTAATGATTATTAAGATTTT
TATTAAAAAAAAATTCGCTCCTCTTTTAATGCCTTTATGCAGTTTTTTTTTCCCATTCGATATTTCTATG
TGCTGCCAAGATATCAACAACAGAGGACATATGCCCTACCTCCATGATCTACTGACGTCCCTGAGGCTGC
AATTCATGTAATGGGGCAGTATCCGCGGCAAGTCCTAGTGCAATGGCGGTTTTTTACCCTCGTTCTGAAG
AAGAGGCGACGCGGGTGCGGTCATCACTAATGTGGAAATTGGTAAGACTCTCGGGCCTCCGCCTTTAGGC
GGTGCTTACTCTTTCATAAAGGGGCTGTTAGTTATGCAACGATGTGCTTCAGTATTACATTTTTTGCCTT
CAACGCCTTGATTGTTCTATTTTTGCTAATAATAAATCTATTTCATCGGACTAAAAGTCCATTAGTTGTA
AGCGGATTTAGCTCAGTTGGGAGAGCGCCAGACTGAAGAAAAACTTCGGTCAAGTCATCTGGAGGTCCTG
TGTTCGATCCACAGAATTCGCAGATGGCCGGCATGGTCCCAGCCTCCTCGCTGGCGCCGGCTGGGCAACA
CCTTCGGGTGGCGAATGGGACTTGAGACGGAAAGTGAAACGTGATTTCATGCGTCATTTTGAACATTTTG
TAAATCTTATTTAATAATGTGTGCGGCAATTCACATTTAATTTATGAATGTTTTCTTAACATCGCGGCAA
CTCAAGAAACGGCAGGTTCGGATCTTAGCTACTAGAGAAAGAGGAGAAATACTAGATGCGTAAAGGCGAA
GAGCTGTTCACTGGTGTCGTCCCTATTCTGGTGGAACTGGATGGTGATGTCAACGGTCATAAGTTTTCCG
TGCGTGGCGAGGGTGAAGGTGACGCAACTAATGGTAAACTGACGCTGAAGTTCATCTGTACTACTGGTAA
ACTGCCGGTTCCTTGGCCGACTCTGGTAACGACGCTGACTTATGGTGTTCAGTGCTTTGCTCGTTATCCG
GACCATATGAAGCAGCATGACTTCTTCAAGTCCGCCATGCCGGAAGGCTATGTGCAGGAACGCACGATTT
CCTTTAAGGATGACGGCACGTACAAAACGCGTGCGGAAGTGAAATTTGAAGGCGATACCCTGGTAAACCG
CATTGAGCTGAAAGGCATTGACTTTAAAGAGGACGGCAATATCCTGGGCCATAAGCTGGAATACAATTTT
AACAGCCACAATGTTTACATCACCGCCGATAAACAAAAAAATGGCATTAAAGCGAATTTTAAAATTCGCC
ACAACGTGGAGGATGGCAGCGTGCAGCTGGCTGATCACTACCAGCAAAACACTCCAATCGGTGATGGTCC
TGTTCTGCTGCCAGACAATCACTATCTGAGCACGCAAAGCGTTCTGTCTAAAGATCCGAACGAGAAACGC
GATCATATGGTTCTGCTGGAGTTCGTAACCGCAGCGGGCATCACGCATGGTATGGATGAACTGTACAAAT
GACCAGGCATCAAATAAAACGAAAGGCTCAGTCGAAAGACTGGGCCTTTCGTTTTATCTGTTGTTTGTCG
GTGAACGCTCTCTACTAGAGTCACACTGGCTCACCTTCGGGTGGGCCTTTCTGCGTTTATACGTCTCAGT
TTTAGAGCTAGAAATAGCAAGTTAAAATAAGGCTAGTCCGTTATCAACTTGAAAAAGTGGCACCGAGTCG
GTGCTTTTTTTATTTTTTGTCACTATTGTTATGTAAAATGCCACCTCTGACAGTATGGAACGCAAACTTC
TGTCTAGTGGATAGCTGGACATTCCAGGCAGTGCCTCTGCCGCCGGACCCCTCTCGTGATTGGGTAGCTG
GACATGCCCTTGTAAGATATAACAAGAGCCTGCCTGTCTAATGATCTCACGGCGAAAGTCGGGGAGACAG
CAGCGGCTGCAGACATTATACCGCAACAACACTAAGGTGAGATAACTCCGTACATTGACTACGCGTTCCT
CTAGACCTTACTTGACCGGATACAGTGTCTTTGACACGTTTATGGGTTACAGCAATCACATCCAAGACTG
GCTATGCACGAAGCAACTCTTGAGTGTTAAAATGTTGACCCCTGTATTTGGGATGCGGGTAGTAGATGAG
TGCAGGATATCAGCAGTTACAGAGATGTTACGAACCACTAGTGCACTGCAGTACAGTTTAGCTTGCCTCG
TCCCCGCCGGGTCACCCGGCCAGCGACATGGAGGCCCAGAATACCCTCCTTGACAGTCTTGACGTGCGCA
GCTCAGGGGCATGATGTGACTGTCGCCCGTACATTTAGCCCATACATCCCCATGTATAATCATTTGCATC
CATACATTTTGATGGCCGCACGGCGCGAAGCAAAAATTACGGCTCCTCGCTCCAGACCTGCGAGCAGGGA
AACGCTCCCCTCACAGACGCGTTGAATTGTCCCCACGCCGCGCCCCTGTAGAGAAATATAAAAGGTTAGG
ATTTGCCACTGAGGTTCTTCTTTCATATACTTCCTTTTAAAATCTTGCTAGGATACAGTTCTCACATCAC
ATCCGAACATAAACAAAAATGGCTAAATTAACATCTGCCGTTCCTGTTTTAACAGCTAGGGATGTTGCAG
GTGCTGTAGAGTTTTGGACAGATAGGTTAGGATTCTCAAGAGACTTTGTTGAGGACGATTTTGCTGGTGT
TGTCAGGGATGACGTTACTTTATTTATCTCAGCAGTCCAAGATCAAGTTGTCCCTGATAATACATTGGCT
TGGGTCTGGGTCAGGGGTTTAGATGAATTATATGCTGAATGGTCAGAAGTTGTATCTACAAACTTCAGAG
ATGCTTCTGGTCCAGCTATGACCGAGATTGGTGAACAGCCATGGGGTAGAGAATTTGCTTTGAGAGATCC
AGCTGGAAATTGTGTTCATTTTGTTGCTGAAGAACAAGATTAAAGTAACTGACAATAAAAAGATTCTTGT
TTTCAAGAACTTGTCATTTGTATAGTTTTTTTATATTGTAGTTGTTCTATTTTAATCAAATGTTAGCGTG
ATTTATATTTTTTTTCGCCTCGACATCATCTGCCCAGATGCGAAGTTAAGTGCGCAGAAAGTAATATCAT
GCGTCAATCGTATGTGAATGCTGGTCGCTATACTGGAGTAACGAAGCATCTGTGCTTCATTTTGTAGAAC
AAAAATGCAACGCGAGAGCGCTAATTTTTCAAACAAAGAATCTGAGCTGCATTTTTACAGAACAGAAATG
CAACGCGAAAGCGCTATTTTACCAACGAAGAATCTGTGCTTCATTTTTGTAAAACAAAAATGCAACGCGA
GAGCGCTAATTTTTCAAACAAAGAATCTGAGCTGCATTTTTACAGAACAGAAATGCAACGCGAGAGCGCT
ATTTTACCAACAAAGAATCTATACTTCTTTTTTGTTCTACAAAAATGCATCCCGAGAGCGCTATTTTTCT
AACAAAGCATCTTAGATTACTTTTTTTCTCCTTTGTGCGCTCTATAATGCAGTCTCTTGATAACTTTTTG
CACTGTAGGTCCGTTAAGGTTAGAAGAAGGCTACTTTGGTGTCTATTTTCTCTTCCATAAAAAAAGCCTG
ACTCCACTTCCCGCGTTTACTGATTACTAGCGAAGCTGCGGGTGCATTTTTTCAAGATAAAGGCATCCCC
GATTATATTCTATACCGATGTGGATTGCGCATACTTTGTGAACAGAAAGTGATAGCGTTGATGATTCTTC
ATTGGTCAGAAAATTATGAACGGTTTCTTCTATTTTGTCTCTATATACTACGTATAGGAAATGTTTACAT
TTTCGTATTGTTTTCGATTCACTCTATGAATAGTTCTTACTACAATTTTTTTGTCTAAAGAGTAATACTA
GAGATAAACATAAAAAATGTAGAGGTCGAGTTTAGATGCAAGTTCAAGGAGCGAAAGGTGGATGGGTAGG
TTATATAGGGATATAGCACAGAGATATATAGCAAAGAGATACTTTTGAGCAATGTTTGTGGAAGCGGTAT
TCGCAATATTTTAGTAGCTCGTTACAGTCCGGTGCGTTTTTGGTTTTTTGAAAGTGCGTCATCAGAGCGC
TTTTGGTTTTCAAAAGCGCTCTGAAGTTCCTATACTTTCTAGCTAGAGAATAGGAACTTCCCGAGCGGCC
GCGTGTTACAACCAATTAACCAATTCTGATTAGAAAAACTCATCGAGCATCAAATGAAACTGCAATTTAT
TCATATCAGGATTATCAATACCATATTTTTGAAAAAGCCGTTTCTGTAATGAAGGAGAAAACTCACCGAG
GCAGTTCCATAGGATGGCAAGATCCTGGTATCGGTCTGCGATTCCGACTCGTCCAACATCAATACAACCT
ATTAATTTCCCCTCGTCAAAAATAAGGTTATCAAGTGAGAAATCACCATGAGTGACGACTGAATCCGGTG
AGAATGGCAAAAGCTTATGCATTTCTTTCCAGACTTGTTCAACAGGCCAGCCATTACGCTCGTCATCAAA
ATCACTCGCATCAACCAAACCGTTATTCATTCGTGATTGCGCCTGAGCGAGGCGAAATACGCGATCGCTG
TTAAAAGGACAATTACAAACAGGAATCGAATGCAACCGGCGCAGGAACACTGCCAGCGCATCAACAATAT
TTTCACCTGAATCAGGATATTCTTCTAATACCTGGAATGCTGTTTTCCCGGGGATCGCAGTGGTGAGTAA
CCATGCATCATCAGGAGTACGGATAAAATGCTTGATGGTCGGAAGAGGCATAAATTCCGTCAGCCAGTTT
AGTCTGACCATCTCATCTGTAACATCATTGGCAACGCTACCTTTGCCATGTTTCAGAAACAACTCTGGCG
CATCGGGCTTCCCATACAATCGATAGATTGTCGCACCTGATTGCCCGACATTATCGCGAGCCCATTTATA
CCCATATAAATCAGCATCCATGTTGGAATTTAATCGCGGCCTGGAGCAAGACGTTTCCCGTTGAATATGG
CTCATAACACCCCTTGTATTACTGTTTATGTAAGCAGACAGTTTTATTGTTCATGATGATATATTTTTAT
CTTGTGCAATGTAACATCAGAGATTTTGAGACACAACGTGGCTTTGTTGAATAAATCGAACTTTTGCTGA
GTTGAAGGATCAGTCATGACCAAAATCCCTTAACGTGAGTTTTCGTTCCACTGAGCGTCAGACCCCGTAG
AAAAGATCAAAGGATCTTCTTGAGATCCTTTTTTTCTGCGCGTAATCTGCTGCTTGCAAACAAAAAAACC
ACCGCTACCAGCGGTGGTTTGTTTGCCGGATCAAGAGCTACCAACTCTTTTTCCGAAGGTAACTGGCTTC
AGCAGAGCGCAGATACCAAATACTGTTCTTCTAGTGTAGCCGTAGTTAGGCCACCACTTCAAGAACTCTG
TAGCACCGCCTACATACCTCGCTCTGCTAATCCTGTTACCAGTGGCTGCTGCCAGTGGCGATAAGTCGTG
TCTTACCGGGTTGGACTCAAGACGATAGTTACCGGATAAGGCGCAGCGGTCGGGCTGAACGGGGGGTTCG
TGCACACAGCCCAGCTTGGAGCGAACGACCTACACCGAACTGAGATACCTACAGCGTGAGCTATGAGAAA
GCGCCACGCTTCCCGAAGGGAGAAAGGCGGACAGGTATCCGGTAAGCGGCAGGGTCGGAACAGGAGAGCG
CACGAGGGAGCTTCCAGGGGGAAACGCCTGGTATCTTTATAGTCCTGTCGGGTTTCGCCACCTCTGACTT
GAGCGTCGATTTTTGTGATGCTCGTCAGGGGGGCGGAGCCTATGGAAAAACGCCAGCAACGCGGCCTTTT
TACGGTTCCTGGCCTTTTGCTGGCCTTTTGCTCACATGTTCTTTCCTGCGTTATCCCCTGAT
Features (pLannotate 1.2.2; 15 found; start..end, strand, type, name):
    778..4881    +  CDS            cas9: CAS9_STRP1 - Also known as csn1 From Streptococcus pyogenes serotype M1.
   4894..4914    +  CDS            SV40 NLS: nuclear localization signal of SV40 (simian virus 40) large T antigen
   4918..4938    +  CDS            SV40 NLS: nuclear localization signal of SV40 (simian virus 40) large T antigen
   4957..5181    +  terminator     PGK1 terminator (fragment): S. cerevisae PGK1; transcription terminator for 3-phosphoglycerate kinase gene
   5531..5621    +  ncRNA          tRNA: Accession: RF00005 - tRNA
   5866..6579    +  CDS            superfolder GFP: GFP variant that folds robustly even when fused to poorly folded proteins (Pédelacq et al., 2006)
   6591..6662    +  terminator     rrnB T1 terminator: transcription terminator T1 from the E. coli rrnB gene
   6678..6705    +  terminator     T7Te terminator: phage T7 early transcription terminator
   6719..6794    +  misc_RNA       gRNA scaffold: guide RNA scaffold for the Streptococcus pyogenes CRISPR/Cas9 system
   7305..7646    +  promoter       TEF promoter: Ashbya gossypii TEF promoter
   7649..8020    +  CDS            ble: BLE_STRHI - Experimental evidence at protein level: Swiss-Prot protein existence level 1. Binding protein with a strong affinity to the bleomycin family of antibiotics. From Streptoalloteichus hindustanus.
   8028..8225    +  terminator     TEF terminator: Ashbya gossypii TEF terminator
   8230..9212    -  rep_origin     2μ ori: yeast 2μ plasmid origin of replication
   9270..10085   -  CDS            KanR: aminoglycoside phosphotransferase; aph(3')-Ia; confers resistance to kanamycin in bacteria or G418 (Geneticin®) in eukaryotes
  10310..10898   +  rep_origin     ori: high-copy-number ColE1/pMB1/pBR322/pUC origin of replication
