[The description below was written by a language model from this plasmid's Addgene catalogue record and pLannotate feature annotations shown in this document.]
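Description:
pWS176 is a yeast CRISPR vector built on a 2 micron backbone, described in its catalogue entry as a "Cas9 gap repair vector" carrying zeocin selection. It is a shuttle plasmid of about 11 kb. In E. coli it replicates at high copy from a ColE1/pUC-type origin and is selected with kanamycin through the aph(3')-Ia KanR gene. In Saccharomyces cerevisiae it is maintained episomally by the 2μ origin and selected with zeocin through the Streptoalloteichus hindustanus ble gene, which is flanked by the Ashbya gossypii TEF promoter and terminator.

The main payload is the Streptococcus pyogenes Cas9 coding sequence, followed by two tandem SV40 nuclear localization signals and terminated by a PGK1 terminator fragment. The promoter driving Cas9 is not annotated in the feature table and is not stated in the record. Downstream lies a guide RNA region consisting of a tRNA element, then a superfolder GFP cassette with the bacterial rrnB T1 and T7Te terminators, then the S. pyogenes gRNA scaffold. The tRNA upstream of the guide position is consistent with the common yeast strategy of using a tRNA for Pol III expression and processing of an sgRNA. The GFP cassette sits where a spacer would normally be, which suggests a removable placeholder, though the record does not say so.

The "gap repair" designation suggests that the vector is linearised and co-transformed with an sgRNA fragment, so that yeast homologous recombination reassembles a complete Cas9-plus-guide plasmid selectable on zeocin. The record gives no workflow details beyond pointing to the depositor's CRISPR toolkit documentation.
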