Addgene plasmid #90963: pWS176
Purpose: Cas9 gap repair vector - ZeoR
Depositing lab: Tom Ellis. Depositing organization: Imperial College London.
Backbone
  Vector backbone: 2 micron
  Backbone size w/o insert (bp): 3728
  Total vector size (bp): 10982
  Vector type: Yeast Expression, CRISPR
  Selectable markers: Zeocin
Growth in bacteria
  Bacterial resistance: Kanamycin, 50 μg/mL
  Growth temperature: 37°C
  Growth strain: NEB Stable
  Copy number: High Copy
Gene/Insert
  Gene/Insert name: Cas9
  Species: S. cerevisiae (budding yeast)
Terms and licenses: Academic/Nonprofit Terms; Industry Terms: Not Available to Industry
Depositor comments: For more information see https://benchling.com/pub/ellis-crispr-tools
How to cite: pWS176 was a gift from Tom Ellis (Addgene plasmid # 90963 ; http://n2t.net/addgene:90963 ; RRID:Addgene_90963)
